>Addgene plasmid #148918 | pAc5.1B-EGFP-DmGIGYF_AH | depositor full sequence | sequence record 291366 | Full Sequence
CTTCAAGGAATTAATTCTATATTCTAAAAACACAAATGATACTTCTAAAAAAAATCATGAATGGCATCAA
CTCTGAATCAAATCTTTGCAGATGCACCTACTTCTCATTTCCACTGTCACATCATTTTTCCAGATCTCGC
TGCCTGTTATGTGGCCCACAAACCAAGACACGTTTTATGGCCATTAAAGCTGGCTGATCGTCGCCAAACA
CCAAATACATATCAATATGTACATTCGAGAAAGAAGCGATCAAAGAAGCGTCTTCGGGCGAGTAGGAGAA
TGCGGAGGAGAAGGAGAACGAGCTGATCTAGTATCTCTCCACAATCCAATGCCAACTGACCAACTGGCCA
TATTCGGAGCAATTTGAAGCCAATTTCCATCGCCTGGCGATCGCTCCATTCTTGGCTATATGTTTTTCAC
CGTTCCCGGGGCCATTTTCAAAGACTCGTCGGTAAGATAAGATTGTGTCACTCGCTGTCTCTCTTCATTT
GTCGAAGAATGCTGAGGAATTTCGCGATGACGTCGGCGAGTATTTTGAAGAATGAGAATAATTTGTATTT
ATACGAAAATCAGTTAGTGGAATTTTCTACAAAAACATGTTATCTATAGATAATTTTGTTGCAAAATATG
TTGACTATGACAAAGATTGTATGTATATACCTTTAATGTATTCTCATTTTCTTATGTATTTATAATGGCA
ATGATGATACTGATGATATTTTAAGATGATGCCAGACCACAGGCTGATTTCTGCGTCTTTTGCCGAACGC
AGTGCATGTGCGGTTGTTGTTTTTTGGAATAGTTTCAATTTTCGGACTGTCCGCTTTGATTTCAGTTTCT
TGGCTTATTCAAAAAGCAAAGTAAAGCCAAAAAAGCGAGATGGCAATACCAAATGCGGCAAAACGGTAGT
GGAAGGAAAGGGGTGCGGGGCAGCGGAAGGAAGGGTGGGGCGGGGCGTGGCGGGGTCTGTGGCTGGGCGC
GACGTCACCGACGTTGGAGCCACTCCTTTGACCATGTGTGCGTGTGTGTATTATTCGTGTCTCGCCACTC
GCCGGTTGTTTTTTTCTTTTTATCTCGCTCTCTCTAGCGCCATCTCGTACGCATGCTCAACGCACCGCAT
GTTGCCGTGTCCTTTATGCGTCATTTTGGCTCGAAATAGGCAATTATTTAAACAAAGATTAGTCAACGAA
AACGCTAAAATAAATAAGTCTACAATATGGTTACTTATTGCCATGTGTGTGCAGCCAACGATAGCAACAA
AAGCAACAACACAGTGGCTTTCCCTCTTTCACTTTTTGTTTGCAAGCGCGTGCGAGCAAGACGGCACGAC
CGGCAAACGCAATTACGCTGACAAAGAGCAGACGAAGTTTTGGCCGAAAAACATCAAGGCGCCTGATACG
AATGCATTTGCAATAACAATTGCGATATTTAATATTGTTTATGAAGCTGTTTGACTTCAAAACACACAAA
AAAAAAAATAAAACAAATTATTTGAAAGAGAATTAGGAATCGGACAGCTTATCGTTACGGGCTAACAGCA
CACCGAGACGAAATAGCTTACCTGACGTCACAGCCTCTGGAAGAACTGCCGCCAAGCAGAGAGAGAGAGA
AAAAGAGGGAGAGCAGCTTAGACCGCATGTGCTTGTGTGTGAGGCGTCTCTCTCTTCGTCTCCTGTTTGC
GCAAACGCATAGACTGCACTGAGAAAATCGATTACCTATTTTTTATGAATGAATATTTGCACTATTACTA
TTCAAAACTATTAAGATAGCAATCACATTCAATAGCCAAATACTATACCACCTGAGCGATGCAACGAAAT
GATCAATTTGAGCAAAAATGCTGCATATTTAGGACGGCATCATTATAGAAATGCTTCTTGCTGTGTACTT
TTCTCTCGTCTGGCAGCTGTTTCGCCGTTATTGTTAAAACCGGCTTAAGTTAGGTGTGTTTTCTACGACT
AGTGATGCCCCTACTAGAAGATGTGTGTTGCACAAATGTCCCTGAATAACCAATTTGAAGTGCAGATAGC
AGTAAACGTAAGCTAATATGAATATTATTTAACTGTAATGTTTTAATATCGCTGGACATTACTAATAAAC
CCACTATAAACACATGTACATATGTATGTTTTGGCATACAATGAGTAGTTGGGGAAAAAATGTGTAAAAG
CACCGTGACCATCACAGCATAAAGATAACCAGCTGAAGTATCGAATATGAGTAACCCCCAAATTGAATCA
CATGCCGCAACTGATAGGACCCATGGAAGTACACTCTTCATGGCGATATACAAGACACACACAAGCACGA
ACACCCAGTTGCGGAGGAAATTCTCCGTAAATGAAAACCCAATCGGCGAACAATTCATACCCATATATGG
TAAAAGTTTTGAACGCGACTTGAGAGCGGAGAGCATTGCGGCTGATAAGGTTTTAGCGCTAAGCGGGCTT
TATAAAACGGGCTGCGGGACCAGTTTTCATATCACTACCGTTTGAGTTCTTGTGCTGTGTGGATACTCCT
CCCGACACAAAGCCGCTCCATCAGCCAGCAGTCGTCTAATCCAGAGACCCCGGATCGGGGTACCAACATG
GTGAGCAAGGGCGAGGAGCTGTTCACCGGGGTGGTGCCCATCCTGGTCGAGCTGGACGGCGACGTAAACG
GCCACAAGTTCAGCGTGTCCGGCGAGGGCGAGGGCGATGCCACCTACGGCAAGCTGACCCTGAAGTTCAT
CTGCACCACCGGCAAGCTGCCCGTGCCCTGGCCCACCCTCGTGACCACCCTGACCTACGGCGTGCAGTGC
TTCAGCCGCTACCCCGACCACATGAAGCAGCACGACTTCTTCAAGTCCGCCATGCCCGAAGGCTACGTCC
AGGAGCGCACCATCTTCTTCAAGGACGACGGCAACTACAAGACCCGCGCCGAGGTGAAGTTCGAGGGCGA
CACCCTGGTGAACCGCATCGAGCTGAAGGGCATCGACTTCAAGGAGGACGGCAACATCCTGGGGCACAAG
CTGGAGTACAACTACAACAGCCACAACGTCTATATCATGGCCGACAAGCAGAAGAACGGCATCAAGGTGA
ACTTCAAGATCCGCCACAACATCGAGGACGGCAGCGTGCAGCTCGCCGACCACTACCAGCAGAACACCCC
CATCGGCGACGGCCCCGTGCTGCTGCCCGACAACCACTACCTGAGCACCCAGTCCGCCCTGAGCAAAGAC
CCCAACGAGAAGCGCGATCACATGGTCCTGCTGGAGTTCGTGACCGCCGCCGGGATCACTCTCGGCATGG
ACGAGCTGTACAAGCCAAGCTTGAATTCTATGACAGATTCAATGAAATTTGGCCCGGAATGGTTGCGCAA
TATGTCAGCCGAGCCTTCGGGCTCTCCCAGTACCTACAACGTTGGTAATGCAGCTCAAAACAATTCGATT
GGAGGGCACAACCTGGGAAACAACACGGCGGCATCCGCTTCCCGTAATCTATTTCCAGAATACCGGTACG
GACGCGAGGAAATGCTGTCCTTGTTCGATCGGAACTGCCTACTGCCGCAGATCCTGCCATCGTTCAAAAA
GCTCTTCGTGGAAAAGGTTCAGTGCCCTCTTGCACTGACACCGAGCTCCGAGGAGGACATCAACCAAAAC
TCACTTGGCAATAACTCTCGTCCTGCCTGGTTGCAGCGCTCGCCCAGTGGATTTGGTAGTGCCTCCCGAG
GCTCTGGACGTGGTGGAACCGTTGACCGGGGACGGATGCGCGGAAAATCGGCCTATCATCCGATATACCA
ACGCCCAAGCGGTCTATATGATGAAAGCTTATCGGTTATATCAAAGGCCGAACGCACATGGAGCGACCGC
AACGGAACTGGAGATTCTGCGGCAACCACCACCTCCACTAGTGGCTCTGGTGCTCTAGATTGGAATGGAA
CTCCAAGCTCAAGTCCTCGAAAAGATTATTCTAATAATCATCGCAACTTGGAAAACTGGCGACGAACACG
TAACGAAGATGGATCCGGTGATGGTCCATCCTCCAGCGGTTCCATGAGCGGACCCGATATTGCTGGTTGG
CGGAGCGGTGTCGTCGGTGGAAGTACAAACGCAGGTTTTGGTACCAATAGCCATCGGTGGGGAAGATCTA
CAAGCTGGCGTGATGAAGATCCTAGCGTCGACAATGCAGCTAGTTTACAACGCTCAATTTCAACAGTTGC
GACTTTAAGTACAGATCGGACTGGAAACAATAAAGGATCTGGAATCGGAGCTGCAGAGGGAGTAGGGAGC
ATATCGCACCCACGGTTGTCGAGTTCTAAAATATCTCAATTATGGACTGTTAATAATGCAGCCGGTGTTG
ATGCCGACGAAAATCTACCCGAATGGGCAATTGAAAATCCATCGAAATTGGGTGGCAGTTTTGATGCTAG
TGGAGCCTTTCATGGAGATACTGATCTAAAACCTATCAAAAGTTCGCATAATACTTTAAAAACCAAAAGC
TTAGACTCCTATGACGATGTAAAAAGACCGAAAAGTAAAGACCTGTCTGATCCAGATAGTGGAAACGATA
TAACTCCAGAAACCTCATTAACGAAAGATACCAATACAACAGCTGTGCAAGAAGAAGTTGAAAGCAGTTT
ATCTCCAATAAGCTCTACAACGACAAAGGAAGTGATCCATGGAGATATTTCAGATCGGATTAAAGAGGTC
GCCGATGAAGTAGAAAAACTTATAATGGATGATGATCATAAAATCTCTTCGAATCAAAGCCAACATCAAA
ATCATGACGGGTTTACAGCTGCACTTCCAAGAATGGCAGACATTGAGATAAACGTAAAACCGAGTGTTAC
AGCAGTGCATCGGCAAGCACCTTCCACCATGCCTATACAAATTACCCCTACAATTACAGATGTCGCTCCA
CCATCCCATGCAGTTGTGTCGTTTTCGGATCATGAGACAATGCAACACCATAACATGCACCACCTGCCAC
AATTTCCAATGATTCCTACACCGCATATCATCACTCCAAATCTAAACGAATTGTGGTTTTACCGGGATCC
GCAGGCAAATGTTCAGGGGCCATTTAGTGCCGTTGAGATGACGGAATGGTATCGCGCTGGCTACTTTAAT
GAGAACCTGTTTGTACGCCGGTACTCTGATAATAGGTTTAGACCGCTGGGAGAGCTTATAAAATTTTGTC
ATGGTAACATGCCATTTACGCACAGTCACCTACTTCCATCTCCGATAGAACTAGAGAACATTCCTGTTGG
TCAAATACCAGCCCCTCTAACGGCGTCACTTTCAATTACACCCCATAAGCCATCACCGATTCCTATCGCA
CTTTCTGTTGTTGAACAGCAGTTGCAGCAACAAAGAGATGAGCAACTAAAGGCAAATGTTACAGCAACAG
CTGAAGCTCTACGTGCTGCAATAAAAGGAAGTTTTGGCGGAAATAGCATTGGTAATACGTCTCATTTGCT
TACAATGCGGTTTCAAATGCTACAGGATCAGTACATACAGCACCAGGAATACCAAATACTAGCTGAGCTA
TCCAAAAATGAATGCTTTCAACGTCTTTCGGCTGTCGAGCAAGAAACAGTTGTTCGTCGGAAAGTTCAAT
TGCTGGGTCTTCCTGAGTATTTGATCAGCTTAAACGGATTAAGCAATTCTTTGTCCGTACTGAACCCCGT
TGCCGGTAGACAGTTGTACAGGGCAGTGGTTGAGCACGCCAAGAAGGATCAACAACATATTTTTGCAAAC
ACCGAGCAACAACGTTCAGTGGGAAATTTACTGGATGCTAATAATTTCATTCTAAATGCCCAAATAATGA
TTCAGCAATCGCAGCAAGAGGTAGGTCCCTTGGTATCATCCGTGGATTGTATTATGCAAGGTGGAACTGC
AGCTGACCTAAATAAGCCGAATGAAATACCGAGGAATGAGTTAGACTTAATTAATGAATATAACTTACGG
ATGCTGTTGCGTGGCCAACCAACAAGTACTCAACAGCAACCACCTGCGCTGACGAACTCAGCTACCGAAA
ATCTCCCTGGAGTTGATTTTTTAACTGAAACACAATTGTTAGAGCGGCAAAACTTGATGATTCCAATCTG
GTTACCCCCTAATAATAATAAGCAACAAGAAACCGACCAACAGTGGGCTGAAATGTCTAATGCGGATGCA
TCATTATGGGAAACGGCCAACTTAAATGAAGAGCGAAATGAAGATCAGCAACTATTAATACAAAAGTCTT
CTGAAGCGTGCTTCGCAGATACAGAAAAAGATGTCAAAATTGCCCAATTATTTCAAGTTCAATCAGGAAA
TGTTGTTAACCACACCGCATTAGAGGAATTAGATCAGTCCCCTCAAAATTTAAAAGGTTCACATAATCAA
AAAATAGTCAAATCCCTTGTTTCCGATATTCAACAGAATCATAATGAGGAACTAAATTCACATCAACACC
AGGTAAAGCAGGCTAACAAGCAGAATCTGAATACAAAACAGAATGCGGCACAGTCAGCCCTAAAGCCAAT
TAATAACGAAAATGATCGCAAACGAGAACAGACAGAAGAAAAAAAAAGGCAAAGAGAGGAACGCAAGCGC
CAGCAATTGGAAGATGATAAACGTCGGGCGTTGAATGAATCTGAAGAACAGACCCGCCAAATTCAAGAGG
AAAAGGAAAGGCAACAGCAAATACAAGCCCAACGTCGAAAGGCATTGTTGGGCAATGTCCATTCTCTATC
AGTTCAAAATGGGATGTCAGGAACATTAGCGTCTGCACAAAGCAAGAAGAACGACGATGCCAAAACAGCA
GAACCCCAAGTATCCTCGCGCTTGCCGTCTACATCCGTAGCGCCTTGGTCTTTTCAGTTGCAAAATTCTA
TGAGATCGGCGCCTGGTCTGGCAGAAATACAAAAGGCAGAACGTCGAGAGCGTCGCGCAGACCAACAGCG
ACATCAAGAGCTATTAGACAAGCAATTGCGTGCCAATGCCGCAGCTGCGGCTGAAGCCAACGATGCTTTG
CTTAAATGGCAGTCAACACCAGCGTCGGCGCCCGTAATGAGTCTCGCCGAAATTCAAGCAGAAGAGGCAA
GGCGGTTGGCCAATGACCTTGTGGATCGGCAGCGTCGACGAGAACTGGAACATCACCAACAAGCTCCTTT
GTCATCAGCGGTTTTGGTTACGAGTGCAACTTCCAACATCTGGGGTAACGCCAATAAAGCATGGAGTTCG
TCCGCTGCTCAATCACTTTCGTTAAAAACAAGTTCTGGAACTGGTCTGTGGGACGAACCGAATCCATTAG
GTTCTAATGGATCTGGAACAAGCGGTACCTCATCCGTAACTGCGGCGGCAGTCTTGGCAGGAGGATTAAA
CTCAGCTAATAAATCCACTCTGCAAGCTCAAAATAAGTCGTCGGCTTTATTTGCATCGCCTCGAAATTTG
CGCAAGAGTCAAACATTGCCAGCCCTTAGTAACCCAGAAAAGTCAAATAAAAATGGACCAGGTCAACGGC
CAGAAAAACAAAAGTTGGCTCAAACTCGTTCAAAGGGTGCCGCTGTCTCAATTGAAGAGAAGGATAGAGA
AAGAAAATTGAATGCAAAAAGCCAGCAAAGCAGCACCGACCAAGCCATTAGCAAGGTTAATGAGTATGAA
AACGAGTTCACTAGCTGGTGCATAAAGAGCCTAGATAATATGTCCGCCAAAGTTGATGTACCCACGTTCG
TTGCATTCTTGCAGGACTTGGAAGCGCCATATGAGGTAAAGGACTATGTCCGAATATACCTTGGCGATGG
AAAAGATTCTTTGGATTTCGCAAAGCAGTTTTTGGAGCGACGTAGCAAATACAAAAGCTTGCAACGTGCC
CAAAAGGCACACAATGACGATATGTGCAAACCAGCTCCTGCCATTACGCCATCTGCGAATGACTATGCCG
ACAGCAAGAACAAACAAAAAAAGATTAAAAAGAATAAGATGACTAAGATGGACGCCCGCATTCTTGGGTT
TTCAGTAACTGCTGCCGAGGGTCGCATAAATGTTGGCATTCGAGACTACGTCGAAGGACCATAAGCGGCC
GCTCGAGTCTAGAGGGCCCGCGGTTCGAAGGTAAGCCTATCCCTAACCCTCTCCTCGGTCTCGATTCTAC
GCGTACCGGTCATCATCACCATCACCATTGAGTTTAAACCCGCTGATCAGCCTCGACTGTGCCTTCTAAG
GCCTGAGCTCGCTGATCAGCCTCGATCGAGGATCCAGACATGATAAGATACATTGATGAGTTTGGACAAA
CCACAACTAGAATGCAGTGAAAAAAATGCTTTATTTGTGAAATTTGTGATGCTATTGCTTTATTTGTAAC
CATTATAAGCTGCAATAAACAAGTTAACAACAACAATTGCATTCATTTTATGTTTCAGGTTCAGGGGGAG
GTGTGGGAGGTTTTTTAAAGCAAGTAAAACCTCTACAAATGTGGTATGGCTGATTATGATCAGTCGACCG
ATGCCCTTGAGAGCCTTCAACCCAGTCAGCTCCTTCCGGTGGGCGCGGGGCATGACTATCGTCGCCGCAC
TTATGACTGTCTTCTTTATCATGCAACTCGTAGGACAGGTGCCGGCAGCGCTCTGGGTCATTTTCGGCGA
GGACCGCTTTCGCTGGAGCGCGACGATGATCGGCCTGTCGCTTGCGGTATTCGGAATCTTGCACGCCCTC
GCTCAAGCCTTCGTCACTGGTCCCGCCACCAAACGTTTCGGCGAGAAGCAGGCCATTATCGCCGGCATGG
CGGCCGACGCGCTGGGCTACGTCTTGCTGGCGTTCGCGACGCGAGGCTGGATGGCCTTCCCCATTATGAT
TCTTCTCGCTTCCGGCGGCATCGGGATGCCCGCGTTGCAGGCCATGCTGTCCAGGCAGGTAGATGACGAC
CATCAGGGACAGCTTCAAGGATCGCTCGCGGCTCTTACCAGCCAGCAAAAGGCCAGGAACCGTAAAAAGG
CCGCGTTGCTGGCGTTTTTCCATAGGCTCCGCCCCCCTGACGAGCATCACAAAAATCGACGCTCAAGTCA
GAGGTGGCGAAACCCGACAGGACTATAAAGATACCAGGCGTTTCCCCCTGGAAGCTCCCTCGTGCGCTCT
CCTGTTCCGACCCTGCCGCTTACCGGATACCTGTCCGCCTTTCTCCCTTCGGGAAGCGTGGCGCTTTCTC
AATGCTCACGCTGTAGGTATCTCAGTTCGGTGTAGGTCGTTCGCTCCAAGCTGGGCTGTGTGCACGAACC
CCCCGTTCAGCCCGACCGCTGCGCCTTATCCGGTAACTATCGTCTTGAGTCCAACCCGGTAAGACACGAC
TTATCGCCACTGGCAGCAGCCACTGGTAACAGGATTAGCAGAGCGAGGTATGTAGGCGGTGCTACAGAGT
TCTTGAAGTGGTGGCCTAACTACGGCTACACTAGAAGGACAGTATTTGGTATCTGCGCTCTGCTGAAGCC
AGTTACCTTCGGAAAAAGAGTTGGTAGCTCTTGATCCGGCAAACAAACCACCGCTGGTAGCGGTGGTTTT
TTTGTTTGCAAGCAGCAGATTACGCGCAGAAAAAAAGGATCTCAAGAAGATCCTTTGATCTTTTCTACGG
GGTCTGACGCTCAGTGGAACGAAAACTCACGTTAAGGGATTTTGGTCATGAGATTATCAAAAAGGATCTT
CACCTAGATCCTTTTAAATTAAAAATGAAGTTTTAAATCAATCTAAAGTATATATGAGTAAACTTGGTCT
GACAGTTACCAATGCTTAATCAGTGAGGCACCTATCTCAGCGATCTGTCTATTTCGTTCATCCATAGTTG
CCTGACTCCCCGTCGTGTAGATAACTACGATACGGGAGGGCTTACCATCTGGCCCCAGTGCTGCAATGAT
ACCGCGAGACCCACGCTCACCGGCTCCAGATTTATCAGCAATAAACCAGCCAGCCGGAAGGGCCGAGCGC
AGAAGTGGTCCTGCAACTTTATCCGCCTCCATCCAGTCTATTAATTGTTGCCGGGAAGCTAGAGTAAGTA
GTTCGCCAGTTAATAGTTTGCGCAACGTTGTTGCCATTGCTGCAGGCATCGTGGTGTCACGCTCGTCGTT
TGGTATGGCTTCATTCAGCTCCGGTTCCCAACGATCAAGGCGAGTTACATGATCCCCCATGTTGTGCAAA
AAAGCGGTTAGCTCCTTCGGTCCTCCGATCGTTGTCAGAAGTAAGTTGGCCGCAGTGTTATCACTCATGG
TTATGGCAGCACTGCATAATTCTCTTACTGTCATGCCATCCGTAAGATGCTTTTCTGTGACTGGTGAGTA
CTCAACCAAGTCATTCTGAGAATAGTGTATGCGGCGACCGAGTTGCTCTTGCCCGGCGTCAACACGGGAT
AATACCGCGCCACATAGCAGAACTTTAAAAGTGCTCATCATTGGAAAACGTTCTTCGGGGCGAAAACTCT
CAAGGATCTTACCGCTGTTGAGATCCAGTTCGATGTAACCCACTCGTGCACCCAACTGATCTTCAGCATC
TTTTACTTTCACCAGCGTTTCTGGGTGAGCAAAAACAGGAAGGCAAAATGCCGCAAAAAAGGGAATAAGG
GCGACACGGAAATGTTGAATACTCATACTCTTCCTTTTTCAATATTATTGAAGCATTTATCAGGGTTATT
GTCTCATGAGCGGATACATATTTGAATGTATTTAGAAAAATAAACAAATAGGGGTTCCGCGCACATTTCC
CCGAAAAGTGCCACCTGACGTCTAAGAAACCATTATTATCATGACATTAACCTATAAAAATAGGCGTATC
ACGAGGCCCTTTCGT
Features (pLannotate 1.2.2; 10 found; start..end, strand, type, name):
     56..2568    +  promoter       Ac5 promoter: Drosophila melanogaster actin 5C promoter
   2588..3304    +  CDS            EGFP: EGFP is a basic (constitutively fluorescent) green fluorescent protein published in 1996, derived from Aequorea victoria. It is reported to be a rapidly-maturing weak dimer with moderate acid sensitivity.
   3320..8041    +  CDS            Gyf: GGYF1_DROME - Experimental evidence at protein level: Swiss-Prot protein existence level 1. Key component of the 4EHP-GYF2 complex, a multiprotein complex that acts as a repressor of translation initiation (PubMed:31114929). In the 4EHP-GYF2 complex, promotes translational repression and decay of mRNA targets by recruiting and bridging the association of the 4EHP complex with decapping effector proteins, such as me31B and Patr-1, and the deadenylation CCR4-NOT complex (PubMed:31114929). Involved in regulating starvation-induced, developmental and physiological autophagy, which is critical for
   8080..8121    +  CDS            V5 tag: epitope tag from simian virus 5
   8221..8355    -  polyA_signal   SV40 poly(A) signal: SV40 polyadenylation signal
   8378..8462    -  CDS            large T antigen (fragment): large T antigen from SV40 (simian virus 40)
   8463..8933    +  CDS            TcR (fragment): tetracycline efflux protein; tet; confers resistance to tetracycline
   8977..9565    -  rep_origin     ori: high-copy-number ColE1/pMB1/pBR322/pUC origin of replication
   9736..10596   -  CDS            AmpR: β-lactamase; bla; confers resistance to ampicillin, carbenicillin, and related antibiotics
  10597..10701   -  promoter       AmpR promoter: bla
