>Addgene plasmid #148918 | pAc5.1B-EGFP-DmGIGYF_AH | addgene full sequence | sequence record 454354 | Addgene Long Read Sequencing Result
CTTCAAGAATGCGGAGGAGAAGGAGAACGAGCTGATCTAGTATCTCTCCACAATCCAATGCCAACTGACC
AACTGGCCATATTCGGAGCAATTTGAAGCCAATTTCCATCGCCTGGCGATCGCTCCATTCTTGGCTATAT
GTTTTTCACCGTTACCCGGGGCCATTTTCAAAGACTCGTCGGCAAGATAAGATTGTGTCACTCGCTGTCT
CTCTTCATTTGTCGAAGAATGCTGAGGAATTTCGCGATGACGTCGGCGAGTATTTTGAAGAATGAGAATA
ATTTGTATTTATACGAAAATCAGTTAGTGGAATTTTCTACAAAAACATGTTATCTATAGATAATTTTGTT
GCAAAATATGTTGACTATGACAAAGATTGTATGTATATACCTTTAATGTATTCTCATTTTCTTATGTATT
TATAATGGCAATGATGATACTGATGATATTTTAAGATGATGCCAGACCAAAAGGCTTGAATTTCTGCGTC
TTTTGCCGAACGCAGTGCATGTGCAATTGTTGTTTTTTGGAATATTCAATTTTCGGACTGTCCGCTTTGA
TTTCAGTTTCTTGGCTTATTCAAAAAGCAAAGTAAAGCCAAAAAAGCGAGATGGCAATACCAAATGCGGC
AAAACGGTAGTGGAAGGAAAGGGGTGCGGGGCAGCGGAAGGAAGGGTGGGGCGGGGCGTGGCGGGGTCTG
TGGCTGGGCGCGACGTCACCGACGTTGGAGCCACTCCTTTGACCATGTGTGCGTGTGTGTATTATTCGTG
TCTCGCCACTCGCCGGTTGTTTTTTTCTTTTTATGCTGCGCTCTCTCTAGCGCCATCTCGCTTACGCATG
CTCAACGCACCGCATGTTGCCGTTTCCTTTTATGCGTCATTTTGGCTCGAAATAGGCAATTATTTAAACA
AAGATTAGTCAACGAAAACGCTAAAATAAATAAGTCTACAATATGGTTACTTATTGCCATGTGTGTGCAG
CCAACGATAGCAACAAAAGCAACAACACAGGTGGCTTTCCCTCTTTCACTTTTTGTTTGCAAGCCGCGTG
CGAGCAAGACGGCACGACCGGCAAACGCAATTACGCTGACAAAGAGCAGACGAAGTTTTGGCGAAAAACA
TCAAGGCGCCTGATACGAATGCATTTGCAATAACAATTGCGATATTTAATATTGTTTATGAAGCTGTTTG
ACTTCAAAACACACAAAAAAAAAAATAAAACAAATTATTTGAAAGAGAATTAGGAATCGGACGCTTATCG
TTAGGGTAACAACAAGAAATGCTTACTGAGTCACAGCCTCTGGAAAACTGCCGCAAGCCAGAGAGAGAGA
GAAAAAGAGGGAGAGCAGCTTAGACCGCATGTGCTTGTGTGTGAGGCGTCTCTCTCTTCGTCTCTGTTGC
GCAAACGCATAGACTGCACTGAAAAAATCGATTACCTATTTTTTATGAATGAATATTTGCACTATTACTA
TTCAAAACTATTAAGATAGCAATCACATTCAATAGCCAAATACTATACCACCTGAGCGATGCAACGAAAT
GATCAATTTGAGCAAAAATGCTGCATATTTAGGACGGCATCATTATAGAAATGCTTCTTGCTGTGTACTT
TTCTCTCGTCTGGCAGCTGTTTCGCCGTTATTGTTAAAACCGGCTTAAGTTAGGTGTGTTTTCTACGACT
AGTGAATGCCCTACTAGAAGATGTGTGTTGCACAAAATGTCCCTGGAATAACCAATTTGAAGTGCAGATA
GCAGTAAACGTAAGCTAATATGAATATTATTTAACTGTAATGTTTTAATATCGCTGGACATTACTAATAA
ACCCACTATAAACACATGTACATATGTATGTTTTGGCATACAATGAGTAGTTGGGGAAAAAATGTGTAAA
AGCACCGTGACCATCACAGCATAAAGATAACCAGCTGAAGTATCGAATATGAGTAACCCCCAAATTGAAT
CACATGCCGCAACTGATAGGACCCATGGAAGTACACTCTTCATGGCGATATACAAGACACACACAAGCAC
GAACACCCAGTTGCGGAGGAAATTCTCCGTAAATGAAAACCCAATCGGCGAACAATTCATACCCATATAT
GGTAAAAGTTTTGAACGCGACTTGAGAGCGGAGAGCATTGCGGCTGATAAGGTTTTAGCGCTAAGCGGGC
TTTATAAAACGGGCTGCGGGACCAGTTTTCATATCACTACCGTTTGAGTTCTTGTGCTGTGTGGATACTC
CTCCCGACACAAAGCCGCTCCATCAGCCAGCAGTCGTCTAATCCAGAGACCCCGGATCGGGGTACCATCA
TGGTGAGCAAGGGCGAGGAGCTGTTCACCGGGGTGGTGCCCATCCTGGTCGAGCTGGACGGCGACGTAAA
CGGCCACAAGTTCAGCGTGTCCGGCGAGGGCGAGGGCGATGCCACCTACGGCAAGCTGACCCTGAAGTTC
ATCTGCACCACCGGCAAGCTGCCCGTGCCCTGGCCCACCCTCGTGACCACCCTGACCTACGGCGTGCAGT
GCTTCAGCCGCTACCCCGACCACATGAAGCAGCACGACTTCTTCAAGTCCGCCATGCCCGAAGGCTACGT
CCAGGAGCGCACCATCTTCTTCAAGGACGACGGCAACTACAAGACCCGCGCCGAGGTGAAGTTCGAGGGC
GACACCCTGGTGAACCGCATCGAGCTGAAGGGCATCGACTTCAAGGAGGACGGCAACATCCTGGGGCACA
AGCTGGAGTACAACTACAACAGCCACAACGTCTATATCATGGCCGACAAGCAGAAGAACGGCATCAAGGT
GAACTTCAAGATCCGCCACAACATCGAGGACGGCAGCGTGCAGCTCGCCGACCACTACCAGCAGAACACC
CCCATCGGCGACGGCCCCGTGCTGCTGCCCGACAACCACTACCTGAGCACCCAGTCCGCCCTGAGCAAAG
ACCCCAACGAGAAGCGCGATCACATGGTCCTGCTGGAGTTCGTGACCGCCGCCGGGATCACTCTCGGCAT
GGACGAGCTGTACAAGCCAAGCTTGAATTCTATGACAGATTCAATGAAATTTGGCCCGGAATGGTTGCGC
AATATGTCAGCCGAGCCTTCGGGCTCTCCCAGTACCTACAACGTTGGTAATGCAGCTCAAAACAATTCGA
TTGGAGGGCACAACCTGGGAAACAACACGGCGGCATCCGCTTCCCGTAATCTATTTCCAGAATACCGGTA
CGGACGCGAGGAAATGCTGTCCTTGTTCGATCGGAACTGCCTACTGCCGCAGATCCTGCCATCGTTCAAA
AAGCTCTTCGTGGAAAAGGTTCAGTGCCCTCTTGCACTGACACCGAGCTCCGAGGAGGACATCAACCAAA
ACTCACTTGGCAATAACTCTCGTCCTGCCTGGTTGCAGCGCTCGCCCAGTGGATTTGGTAGTGCCTCCCG
AGGCTCTGGACGTGGTGGAACCGTTGACCGGGGACGGATGCGCGGAAAATCGGCCTATCATCCGATATAC
CAACGCCCAAGCGGTCTATATGATGAAAGCTTATCGGTTATATCAAAGGCCGAACGCACATGGAGCGACC
GCAACGGAACTGGAGATTCTGCGGCAACCACCACCTCCACTAGTGGCTCTGGTGCTCTAGATTGGAATGG
AACTCCAAGCTCAAGTCCTCGAAAAGATTATTCTAATAATCATCGCAACTTGGAAAACTGGCGACGAACA
CGTAACGAAGATGGATCCGGTGATGGTCCATCCTCCAGCGGTTCCATGAGCGGACCCGATATTGCTGGTT
GGCGGAGCGGTGTCGTCGGTGGAAGTACAAACGCAGGTTTTGGTACCAATAGCCATCGGTGGGGAAGATC
TACAAGCTGGCGTGATGAAGATCCTAGCGTCGACAATGCAGCTAGTTTACAACGCTCAATTTCAACAGTT
GCGACTTTAAGTACAGATCGGACTGGAAACAATAAAGGATCTGGAATCGGAGCTGCAGAGGGAGTAGGGA
GCATATCGCACCCACGGTTGTCGAGTTCTAAAATATCTCAATTATGGACTGTTAATAATGCAGCCGGTGT
TGATGCCGACGAAAATCTACCCGAATGGGCAATTGAAAATCCATCGAAATTGGGTGGCAGTTTTGATGCT
AGTGGAGCCTTTCATGGAGATACTGATCTAAAACCTATCAAAAGTTCGCATAATACTTTAAAAACCAAAA
GCTTAGACTCCTATGACGATGTAAAAAGACCGAAAAGTAAAGACCTGTCTGATCCAGATAGTGGAAACGA
TATAACTCCAGAAACCTCATTAACGAAAGATACCAATACAACAGCTGTGCAAGAAGAAGTTGAAAGCAGT
TTATCTCCAATAAGCTCTACAACGACAAAGGAAGTGATCCATGGAGATATTTCAGATCGGATTAAAGAGG
TCGCCGATGAAGTAGAAAAACTTATAATGGATGATGATCATAAAATCTCTTCGAATCAAAGCCAACATCA
AAATCATGACGGGTTTACAGCTGCACTTCCAAGAATGGCAGACATTGAGATAAACGTAAAACCGAGTGTT
ACAGCAGTGCATCGGCAAGCACCTTCCACCATGCCTATACAAATTACCCCTACAATTACAGATGTCGCTC
CACCATCCCATGCAGTTGTGTCGTTTTCGGATCATGAGACAATGCAACACCATAACATGCACCACCTGCC
ACAATTTCCAATGATTCCTACACCGCATATCATCACTCCAAATCTAAACGAATTGTGGTTTTACCGGGAT
CCGCAGGCAAATGTTCAGGGGCCATTTAGTGCCGTTGAGATGACGGAATGGTATCGCGCTGGCTACTTTA
ATGAGAACCTGTTTGTACGCCGGTACTCTGATAATAGGTTTAGACCGCTGGGAGAGCTTATAAAATTTTG
TCATGGTAACATGCCATTTACGCACAGTCACCTACTTCCATCTCCGATAGAACTAGAGAACATTCCTGTT
GGTCAAATACCAGCCCCTCTAACGGCGTCACTTTCAATTACACCCCATAAGCCATCACCGATTCCTATCG
CACTTTCTGTTGTTGAACAGCAGTTGCAGCAACAAAGAGATGAGCAACTAAAGGCAAATGTTACAGCAAC
AGCTGAAGCTCTACGTGCTGCAATAAAAGGAAGTTTTGGCGGAAATAGCATTGGTAATACGTCTCATTTG
CTTACAATGCGGTTTCAAATGCTACAGGATCAGTACATACAGCACCAGGAATACCAAATACTAGCTGAGC
TATCCAAAAATGAATGCTTTCAACGTCTTTCGGCTGTCGAGCAAGAAACAGTTGTTCGTCGGAAAGTTCA
ATTGCTGGGTCTTCCTGAGTATTTGATCAGCTTAAACGGATTAAGCAATTCTTTGTCCGTACTGAACCCC
GTTGCCGGTAGACAGTTGTACAGGGCAGTGGTTGAGCACGCCAAGAAGGATCAACAACATATTTTTGCAA
ACACCGAGCAACAACGTTCAGTGGGAAATTTACTGGATGCTAATAATTTCATTCTAAATGCCCAAATAAT
GATTCAGCAATCGCAGCAAGAGGTAGGTCCCTTGGTATCATCCGTGGATTGTATTATGCAAGGTGGAACT
GCAGCTGACCTAAATAAGCCGAATGAAATACCGAGGAATGAGTTAGACTTAATTAATGAATATAACTTAC
GGATGCTGTTGCGTGGCCAACCAACAAGTACTCAACAGCAACCACCTGCGCTGACGAACTCAGCTACCGA
AAATCTCCCTGGAGTTGATTTTTTAACTGAAACACAATTGTTAGAGCGGCAAAACTTGATGATTCCAATC
TGGTTACCCCCTAATAATAATAAGCAACAAGAAACCGACCAACAGTGGGCTGAAATGTCTAATGCGGATG
CATCATTATGGGAAACGGCCAACTTAAATGAAGAGCGAAATGAAGATCAGCAACTATTAATACAAAAGTC
TTCTGAAGCGTGCTTCGCAGATACAGAAAAAGATGTCAAAATTGCCCAATTATTTCAAGTTCAATCAGGA
AATGTTGTTAACCACACCGCATTAGAGGAATTAGATCAGTCCCCTCAAAATTTAAAAGGTTCACATAATC
AAAAAATAGTCAAATCCCTTGTTTCCGATATTCAACAGAATCATAATGAGGAACTAAATTCACATCAACA
CCAGGTAAAGCAGGCTAACAAGCAGAATCTGAATACAAAACAGAATGCGGCACAGTCAGCCCTAAAGCCA
ATTAATAACGAAAATGATCGCAAACGAGAACAGACAGAAGAAAAAAAAAGGCAAAGAGAGGAACGCAAGC
GCCAGCAATTGGAAGATGATAAACGTCGGGCGTTGAATGAATCTGAAGAACAGACCCGCCAAATTCAAGA
GGAAAAGGAAAGGCAACAGCAAATACAAGCCCAACGTCGAAAGGCATTGTTGGGCAATGTCCATTCTCTA
TCAGTTCAAAATGGGATGTCAGGAACATTAGCGTCTGCACAAAGCAAGAAGAACGACGATGCCAAAACAG
CAGAACCCCAAGTATCCTCGCGCTTGCCGTCTACATCCGTAGCGCCTTGGTCTTTTCAGTTGCAAAATTC
TATGAGATCGGCGCCTGGTCTGGCAGAAATACAAAAGGCAGAACGTCGAGAGCGTCGCGCAGACCAACAG
CGACATCAAGAGCTATTAGACAAGCAATTGCGTGCCAATGCCGCAGCTGCGGCTGAAGCCAACGATGCTT
TGCTTAAATGGCAGTCAACACCAGCGTCGGCGCCCGTAATGAGTCTCGCCGAAATTCAAGCAGAAGAGGC
AAGGCGGTTGGCCAATGACCTTGTGGATCGGCAGCGTCGACGAGAACTGGAACATCACCAACAAGCTCCT
TTGTCATCAGCGGTTTTGGTTACGAGTGCAACTTCCAACATCTGGGGTAACGCCAATAAAGCATGGAGTT
CGTCCGCTGCTCAATCACTTTCGTTAAAAACAAGTTCTGGAACTGGTCTGTGGGACGAACCGAATCCATT
AGGTTCTAATGGATCTGGAACAAGCGGTACCTCATCCGTAACTGCGGCGGCAGTCTTGGCAGGAGGATTA
AACTCAGCTAATAAATCCACTCTGCAAGCTCAAAATAAGTCGTCGGCTTTATTTGCATCGCCTCGAAATT
TGCGCAAGAGTCAAACATTGCCAGCCCTTAGTAACCCAGAAAAGTCAAATAAAAATGGACCAGGTCAACG
GCCAGAAAAACAAAAGTTGGCTCAAACTCGTTCAAAGGGTGCCGCTGTCTCAATTGAAGAGAAGGATAGA
GAAAGAAAATTGAATGCAAAAAGCCAGCAAAGCAGCACCGACCAAGCCATTAGCAAGGTTAATGAGTATG
AAAACGAGTTCACTAGCTGGTGCATAAAGAGCCTAGATAATATGTCCGCCAAAGTTGATGTACCCACGTT
CGTTGCATTCTTGCAGGACTTGGAAGCGCCATATGAGGTAAAGGACTATGTCCGAATATACCTTGGCGAT
GGAAAAGATTCTTTGGATTTCGCAAAGCAGTTTTTGGAGCGACGTAGCAAATACAAAAGCTTGCAACGTG
CCCAAAAGGCACACAATGACGATATGTGCAAACCAGCTCCTGCCATTACGCCATCTGCGAATGACTATGC
CGACAGCAAGAACAAACAAAAAAAGATTAAAAAGAATAAGATGACTAAGATGGACGCCCGCATTCTTGGG
TTTTCAGTAACTGCTGCCGAGGGTCGCATAAATGTTGGCATTCGAGACTACGTCGAAGGACCATAAGCGG
CCGCTCGAGTCTAGAGGGCCCGCGGTTCGAAGGTAAGCCTATCCCTAACCCTCTCCTCGGTCTCGATTCT
ACGCGTACCGGTCATCATCACCATCACCATTGAGTTTAAACCCGCTGATCAGCCTCGACTGTGCCTTCTA
AGGCCTGAGCTCGCTGATCAGCCTCGATCGAGGATCCAGACATGATAAGATACATTGATGAGTTTGGACA
AACCACAACTAGAATGCAGTGAAAAAAATGCTTTATTTGTGAAATTTGTGATGCTATTGCTTTATTTGTA
ACCATTATAAGCTGCAATAAACAAGTTAACAACAACAATTGCATTCATTTTATGTTTCAGGTTCAGGGGG
AGGTGTGGGAGGTTTTTTAAAGCAAGTAAAACCTCTACAAATGTGGTATGGCTGATTATGATCAGTCGAC
CGATGCCCTTGAGAGCCTTCAACCCAGTCAGCTCCTTCCGGTGGGCGCGGGGCATGACTATCGTCGCCGC
ACTTATGACTGTCTTCTTTATCATGCAACTCGTAGGACAGGTGCCGGCAGCGCTCTGGGTCATTTTCGGC
GAGGACCGCTTTCGCTGGAGCGCGACGATGATCGGCCTGTCGCTTGCGGTATTCGGAATCTTGCACGCCC
TCGCTCAAGCCTTCGTCACTGGTCCCGCCACCAAACGTTTCGGCGAGAAGCAGGCCATTATCGCCGGCAT
GGCGGCCGACGCGCTGGGCTACGTCTTGCTGGCGTTCGCGACGCGAGGCTGGATGGCCTTCCCCATTATG
ATTCTTCTCGCTTCCGGCGGCATCGGGATGCCCGCGTTGCAGGCCATGCTGTCCAGGCAGGTAGATGACG
ACCATCAGGGACAGCTTCAAGGCCAGCAAAAGGCCAGGAACCGTAAAAAGGCCGCGTTGCTGGCGTTTTT
CCATAGGCTCCGCCCCCCTGACGAGCATCACAAAAATCGACGCTCAAGTCAGAGGTGGCGAAACCCGACA
GGACTATAAAGATACCAGGCGTTTCCCCCTGGAAGCTCCCTCGTGCGCTCTCCTGTTCCGACCCTGCCGC
TTACCGGATACCTGTCCGCCTTTCTCCCTTCGGGAAGCGTGGCGCTTTCTCATAGCTCACGCTGTAGGTA
TCTCAGTTCGGTGTAGGTCGTTCGCTCCAAGCTGGGCTGTGTGCACGAACCCCCCGTTCAGCCCGACCGC
TGCGCCTTATCCGGTAACTATCGTCTTGAGTCCAACCCGGTAAGACACGACTTATCGCCACTGGCAGCAG
CCACTGGTAACAGGATTAGCAGAGCGAGGTATGTAGGCGGTGCTACAGAGTTCTTGAAGTGGTGGCCTAA
CTACGGCTACACTAGAAGGACAGTATTTGGTATCTGCGCTCTGCTGAAGCCAGTTACCTTCGGAAAAAGA
GTTGGTAGCTCTTGATCCGGCAAACAAACCACCGCTGGTAGCGGTGGTTTTTTTGTTTGCAAGCAGCAGA
TTACGCGCAGAAAAAAAGGATCTCAAGAAGATCCTTTGATCTTTTCTACGGGGTCTGACGCTCAGTGGAA
CGAAAACTCACGTTAAGGGATTTTGGTCATGAGATTATCAAAAAGGATCTTCACCTAGATCCTTTTAAAT
TAAAAATGAAGTTTTAAATCAATCTAAAGTATATATGAGTAAACTTGGTCTGACAGTTACCAATGCTTAA
TCAGTGAGGCACCTATCTCAGCGATCTGTCTATTTCGTTCATCCATAGTTGCCTGACTCCCCGTCGTGTA
GATAACTACGATACGGGAGGGCTTACCATCTGGCCCCAGTGCTGCAATGATACCGCGAGACCCACGCTCA
CCGGCTCCAGATTTATCAGCAATAAACCAGCCAGCCGGAAGGGCCGAGCGCAGAAGTGGTCCTGCAACTT
TATCCGCCTCCATCCAGTCTATTAATTGTTGCCGGGAAGCTAGAGTAAGTAGTTCGCCAGTTAATAGTTT
GCGCAACGTTGTTGCCATTGCTGCAGGCATCGTGGTGTCACGCTCGTCGTTTGGTATGGCTTCATTCAGC
TCCGGTTCCCAACGATCAAGGCGAGTTACATGATCCCCCATGTTGTGCAAAAAAGCGGTTAGCTCCTTCG
GTCCTCCGATCGTTGTCAGAAGTAAGTTGGCCGCAGTGTTATCACTCATGGTTATGGCAGCACTGCATAA
TTCTCTTACTGTCATGCCATCCGTAAGATGCTTTTCTGTGACTGGTGAGTACTCAACCAAGTCATTCTGA
GAATAGTGTATGCGGCGACCGAGTTGCTCTTGCCCGGCGTCAACACGGGATAATACCGCGCCACATAGCA
GAACTTTAAAAGTGCTCATCATTGGAAAACGTTCTTCGGGGCGAAAACTCTCAAGGATCTTACCGCTGTT
GAGATCCAGTTCGATGTAACCCACTCGTGCACCCAACTGATCTTCAGCATCTTTTACTTTCACCAGCGTT
TCTGGGTGAGCAAAAACAGGAAGGCAAAATGCCGCAAAAAAGGGAATAAGGGCGACACGGAAATGTTGAA
TACTCATACTCTTCCTTTTTCAATATTATTGAAGCATTTATCAGGGTTATTGTCTCATGAGCGGATACAT
ATTTGAATGTATTTAGAAAAATAAACAAATAGGGGTTCCGCGCACATTTCCCCGAAAAGTGCCACCTGAC
GTCTAAGAAACCATTATTATCATGACATTAACCTATAAAAATAGGCGTATCACGAGGCCCTTTCGT
Features (pLannotate 1.2.2; 10 found; start..end, strand, type, name):
      6..2290    +  promoter       Ac5 promoter (fragment): Drosophila melanogaster actin 5c promoter
   2310..3026    +  CDS            EGFP: EGFP is a basic (constitutively fluorescent) green fluorescent protein published in 1996, derived from Aequorea victoria. It is reported to be a rapidly-maturing weak dimer with moderate acid sensitivity.
   3042..7763    +  CDS            Gyf: GGYF1_DROME - Experimental evidence at protein level: Swiss-Prot protein existence level 1. Key component of the 4EHP-GYF2 complex, a multiprotein complex that acts as a repressor of translation initiation (PubMed:31114929). In the 4EHP-GYF2 complex, promotes translational repression and decay of mRNA targets by recruiting and bridging the association of the 4EHP complex with decapping effector proteins, such as me31B and Patr-1, and the deadenylation CCR4-NOT complex (PubMed:31114929). Involved in regulating starvation-induced, developmental and physiological autophagy, which is critical for
   7802..7843    +  CDS            V5 tag: epitope tag from simian virus 5
   7943..8077    -  polyA_signal   SV40 poly(A) signal: SV40 polyadenylation signal
   8100..8184    -  CDS            large T antigen (fragment): large T antigen from SV40 (simian virus 40)
   8185..8632    +  CDS            TcR (fragment): tetracycline efflux protein; tet; confers resistance to tetracycline
   8678..9266    -  rep_origin     ori: high-copy-number ColE1/pMB1/pBR322/pUC origin of replication
   9437..10297   -  CDS            AmpR: β-lactamase; bla; confers resistance to ampicillin, carbenicillin, and related antibiotics
  10298..10402   -  promoter       AmpR promoter: bla
