[The description below was written by a language model from this plasmid's Addgene catalogue record and pLannotate feature annotations shown in this document.]
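Description:
pAc5.1B-EGFP-DmGIGYF_AH is an insect-cell expression plasmid for producing the Drosophila melanogaster GIGYF protein (gene Gyf, CG11148) as an EGFP fusion. The catalogue lists the backbone as unknown, although the name and the annotated parts point to a pAc5.1-type vector. In bacteria it is maintained through a ColE1/pUC-type origin and selected with ampicillin via the β-lactamase gene and its own promoter. The record describes it as low copy even though the origin is annotated as a high-copy type. Short fragments of a tetracycline resistance gene and of SV40 large T antigen are also annotated and appear to be non-functional backbone remnants. No selectable marker for insect cells is annotated.

The expression cassette is driven by the constitutive Drosophila actin 5C (Ac5) promoter, followed by the EGFP coding sequence and, a few codons downstream, the roughly 4.7 kb Gyf open reading frame, so that EGFP sits at the N-terminus of GIGYF. The insert carries one silent mutation relative to the isoform G reference. A V5 epitope sequence lies shortly after the insert and an SV40 polyadenylation signal follows it, but the record does not show whether the V5 tag is translated in frame or is preceded by a stop codon.

GIGYF is a component of the 4EHP-GYF2 translational repressor complex, linking 4EHP to decapping and deadenylation factors, and the construct comes from work on 4EHP-mediated mRNA repression. The meaning of the "AH" suffix is not stated. The repository's long-read sequence is about 300 nt shorter than the depositor's sequence, mainly because the Ac5 promoter is annotated only as a fragment. The functional consequence of these promoter discrepancies is unknown.
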