Addgene plasmid #148918: pAc5.1B-EGFP-DmGIGYF_AH
Purpose: Insect Expression of DmGIGYF
Depositing lab: Elisa Izaurralde. Depositing organization: Max Planck Institute for Developmental Biology. Publication: Direct role for the Drosophila GIGYF protein in 4EHP-mediated mRNA repression. Ruscica V, Bawankar P, Peter D, Helms S, Igreja C, Izaurralde E. Nucleic Acids Res. 2019 Jul 26;47(13):7035-7048. doi: 10.1093/nar/gkz429. PubMed 31114929.
Backbone
  Vector backbone: Unknown
  Vector type: Insect Expression
Growth in bacteria
  Bacterial resistance: Ampicillin, 100 μg/mL
  Growth temperature: 37°C
  Growth strain: DH5alpha
  Copy number: Low Copy
Gene/Insert
  Gene/Insert name: DmGIGYF
  Species: D. melanogaster (fly)
  Mutation: one silent mutation compared to the sequence given by isoform G NCBI:NM_001169356 or Uniprot.:Q7KQM6
  Entrez Gene: Gyf (a.k.a. Dmel_CG11148, CG11148, Dmel\CG11148, Q7KQM6)
  Cloning method: Unknown
Terms and licenses: Academic/Nonprofit Terms; Industry Terms: Not Available to Industry
Depositor comments: Plasmids from this collection were made available to the research community and donated after the lab closed. Please note that the sequence provided by the depositing laboratory may be theoretical/predicted or based on Sanger sequencing results. Addgene QC NGS identifies a number of discrepancies in the Ac5 promoter. It is unknown what, if any, impact these may have on plasmid function.
How to cite: pAc5.1B-EGFP-DmGIGYF_AH was a gift from Elisa Izaurralde (Addgene plasmid # 148918 ; http://n2t.net/addgene:148918 ; RRID:Addgene_148918)
